Addgene plasmid #85948: pOP591
Purpose: pOP576 with gRNA key
Depositing lab: Timothy Lu. Depositing organization: Massachusetts Institute of Technology. Publication: Encryption and steganography of synthetic gene circuits. Purcell O, Wang J, Siuti P, Lu TK. Nat Commun. 2018 Nov 22;9(1):4942. doi: 10.1038/s41467-018-07144-7. PubMed 30467337.
Backbone
  Vector backbone: pDK46 derivative
  Vector type: Bacterial Expression
Growth in bacteria
  Bacterial resistance: Ampicillin, 100 μg/mL
  Growth temperature: 30°C
  Growth strain: DH5alpha
  Copy number: Low Copy
Gene/Insert
  Gene/Insert name: dCas9 and gRNA
  Cloning method: Gibson Cloning
  Sequencing primers: 5′ unknown; 3′ rrnB-T1-term-Rev
Terms and licenses: Academic/Nonprofit Terms; Industry Terms: Not Available to Industry
How to cite: pOP591 was a gift from Timothy Lu (Addgene plasmid # 85948 ; http://n2t.net/addgene:85948 ; RRID:Addgene_85948)
