[The description below was written by a language model from this plasmid's Addgene catalogue record and pLannotate feature annotations shown in this document.]
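Description:
pOP591 is a low-copy bacterial expression plasmid of about 7.8 kb, built by Gibson assembly on a pDK46-derived backbone and described in the record as pOP576 with a "gRNA key" added. It replicates from the pSC101 origin, supported by the temperature-sensitive Rep101 (A56V) replication protein. This is consistent with its propagation at 30°C, since plasmids of this type are lost at elevated temperature. Selection is by ampicillin, through a β-lactamase gene driven by its native bla promoter.

The payload is a Streptococcus pyogenes Cas9 coding sequence, which the catalogue entry identifies as catalytically dead dCas9, followed by two guide RNA cassettes. Each cassette has a strong constitutive J23119 promoter, an S. pyogenes gRNA scaffold and an rrnB T1 terminator. A fragment of the phage λ tL3 terminator lies downstream of the pair. In the first cassette, the short stretch between promoter and scaffold is annotated as a PLtetO-1 promoter fragment. Given its position, this most likely reflects a spacer that targets PLtetO-1 rather than a functional promoter. The spacer of the second guide is not annotated. The promoter driving dCas9 is not identified in the feature table. A short sspB fragment is annotated just upstream of the dCas9 gene, and the record does not explain its role.

The plasmid comes from work on encryption and steganography of synthetic gene circuits. In that context, dCas9 programmed with specific guides would bind and repress chosen promoters without cutting DNA, so the guides plausibly act as a "key" that sets the behaviour of a companion circuit. The record does not describe the exact circuit targets or outcome.
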