Features (pLannotate 1.2.2; 14 found; start..end, strand, type, name):
      2..73      +  CDS            sspB (fragment): SSPB_ECOLI - Experimental evidence at protein level: Swiss-Prot protein existence level 1. Also stimulates degradation of the N-terminus of RseA (residues 1-108, alone or in complex with sigma-E) by ClpX-ClpP in a non-ssrA-mediated fashion. From Escherichia coli (strain K12).
    207..4310    +  CDS            cas9: CAS9_STRP1 - Also known as csn1 From Streptococcus pyogenes serotype M1.
   4326..4360    +  promoter       J23119 promoter: bacterial promoter (Registry of Standard Biological Parts BBa J23119)
   4364..4388    +  promoter       PLtetO-1 promoter (fragment): modified phage lambda PL promoter with tet operator sites (Lutz and Bujard, 1997)
   4389..4464    +  misc_RNA       gRNA scaffold: guide RNA scaffold for the Streptococcus pyogenes CRISPR/Cas9 system
   4476..4562    +  terminator     rrnB T1 terminator: Escherichia coli rrnB; transcription terminator T1 from the E. coli rrnB gene
   4597..4631    +  promoter       J23119 promoter: bacterial promoter (Registry of Standard Biological Parts BBa J23119)
   4660..4735    +  misc_RNA       gRNA scaffold: guide RNA scaffold for the Streptococcus pyogenes CRISPR/Cas9 system
   4747..4833    +  terminator     rrnB T1 terminator: Escherichia coli rrnB; transcription terminator T1 from the E. coli rrnB gene
   4864..4890    +  terminator     λ tL3 terminator (fragment): transcription terminator tL3 from phage λ
   5013..5963    -  CDS            Rep101(Ts): temperature-sensitive version of the RepA protein needed for replication with the pSC101 origin (Armstrong et al., 1984); rep101 encoding an A56V mutation
   6011..6233    -  rep_origin     pSC101 ori: low-copy replication origin that requires the Rep101 protein
   6855..7715    -  CDS            AmpR: β-lactamase; bla; confers resistance to ampicillin, carbenicillin, and related antibiotics
   7716..7820    -  promoter       AmpR promoter: bla
>Addgene plasmid #85948 | pOP591 | addgene full sequence | sequence record 169628 | Addgene NGS Result
CATCGATTTAGCACAGCTAACACCACGTCGTCCCTATCTGCTGCCCTAGGTCTATGAGTGGTTGCTGGAT
AACTTTACGGGCATGCATAAGGCTCGTATAATATATTCAGGGAGACCACAACGGTTTCCCTCTACAAATA
ATTTTGTTTAACTTTGCATGCCAGTTGTAGATCAGCATAGCATAGACAACCAAGGAGGTAGTGCACATGG
ATAAGAAATACTCTATTGGTTTGGCTATCGGTACAAACTCTGTTGGTTGGGCTGTTATTACTGATGAATA
CAAGGTTCCATCCAAGAAGTTCAAGGTTTTGGGTAACACTGATAGACACTCCATCAAAAAGAACTTGATT
GGTGCCTTGTTGTTCGATTCTGGTGAAACTGCTGAAGCTACTAGATTGAAAAGAACCGCTAGAAGAAGAT
ACACCAGAAGAAAGAACAGAATCTGCTACTTGCAAGAAATCTTCTCCAACGAAATGGCCAAGGTTGATGA
TTCATTCTTCCACAGATTGGAAGAATCCTTCTTGGTCGAAGAAGATAAGAAGCACGAAAGACATCCAATC
TTCGGTAACATCGTTGATGAAGTTGCTTACCACGAAAAGTACCCAACTATCTACCATTTGAGAAAGAAGT
TGGTTGACTCTACCGATAAGGCTGATTTGAGATTGATCTATTTGGCTTTGGCCCACATGATTAAGTTCAG
AGGTCATTTCTTGATCGAAGGTGATTTGAACCCAGATAACTCCGATGTTGATAAGTTGTTCATCCAATTA
GTCCAAACCTACAATCAATTATTCGAAGAAAACCCAATCAACGCCTCTGGTGTTGATGCTAAAGCTATTT
TGTCTGCCAGATTGTCCAAGTCCAGAAGATTAGAAAATTTGATCGCCCAATTACCAGGTGAAAAGAAGAA
TGGTTTGTTCGGTAATTTGATTGCCTTGTCTTTGGGTTTGACTCCAAACTTCAAGTCCAATTTCGATTTG
GCTGAAGATGCCAAGTTGCAATTATCTAAGGATACCTACGATGACGATTTGGATAACTTGTTGGCTCAAA
TCGGTGATCAATACGCTGATTTGTTTTTGGCTGCTAAGAACTTGTCCGATGCCATTTTGTTGTCCGATAT
TTTGAGAGTCAACACCGAAATTACTAAGGCTCCATTGTCTGCCTCTATGATCAAAAGATACGATGAACAC
CACCAAGACTTGACTTTGTTGAAGGCTTTGGTCAGACAACAATTACCTGAAAAGTACAAAGAAATTTTCT
TCGATCAATCCAAGAACGGTTACGCCGGTTATATTGATGGTGGTGCTTCTCAAGAAGAATTTTACAAGTT
CATCAAGCCAATCTTGGAAAAGATGGACGGTACTGAAGAATTATTGGTCAAGTTGAACAGAGAAGATTTG
TTGAGAAAGCAAAGAACCTTCGACAACGGTTCTATTCCACATCAAATTCACTTGGGTGAATTGCACGCAA
TTTTGAGAAGACAAGAAGATTTTTATCCATTCTTGAAGGACAACAGAGAAAAGATCGAAAAGATTCTGAC
CTTCAGAATCCCTTACTACGTTGGTCCATTGGCTAGAGGTAATTCAAGATTTGCCTGGATGACTAGAAAG
TCCGAAGAAACTATTACTCCTTGGAACTTCGAAGAAGTTGTAGATAAGGGTGCTTCTGCCCAATCCTTTA
TTGAAAGAATGACCAACTTCGACAAGAACTTGCCAAACGAAAAGGTTTTGCCAAAGCACTCTTTGTTGTA
CGAATACTTCACCGTCTACAACGAATTGACTAAGGTTAAGTACGTCACCGAAGGTATGAGAAAACCAGCT
TTTTTATCCGGTGAACAAAAGAAGGCTATCGTCGATTTGTTGTTCAAGACCAACAGAAAGGTTACTGTCA
AGCAATTAAAAGAAGATTACTTCAAGAAAATCGAATGCTTCGACTCCGTTGAAATTTCTGGTGTCGAAGA
TAGATTCAATGCCTCTTTAGGTACTTACCATGACTTGTTGAAAATCATCAAGGACAAGGATTTCTTGGAC
AACGAAGAAAACGAAGATATTTTGGAAGATATTGTCTTGACATTGACCTTGTTTGAAGATAGAGAAATGA
TTGAAGAAAGATTGAAAACCTACGCCCACTTGTTCGATGATAAGGTTATGAAGCAATTAAAGAGAAGAAG
ATACACTGGTTGGGGTAGATTGTCCAGAAAATTGATTAACGGTATCAGAGACAAGCAATCCGGTAAGACC
ATTTTGGACTTTTTGAAGTCTGATGGTTTCGCTAACAGAAACTTCATGCAATTAATCCACGACGATTCCT
TGACTTTCAAAGAAGATATACAAAAGGCCCAAGTCTCTGGTCAAGGTGATTCTTTACATGAACATATCGC
TAACTTGGCTGGTTCTCCAGCTATTAAGAAGGGTATTTTACAAACCGTTAAGGTCGTTGACGAATTGGTC
AAAGTTATGGGTAGACATAAGCCAGAAAACATCGTTATCGAAATGGCTAGAGAAAATCAAACCACCCAAA
AGGGTCAAAAGAACTCCAGAGAAAGAATGAAGAGAATCGAAGAAGGTATCAAAGAATTGGGTTCCCAAAT
TTTGAAAGAACACCCAGTTGAAAACACCCAATTACAAAACGAAAAGTTGTACTTGTACTACTTGCAAAAC
GGTAGAGATATGTACGTTGACCAAGAATTGGACATCAACAGATTGTCTGATTACGATGTTGACGCTATCG
TTCCACAATCTTTTTTGAAGGATGACTCCATTGACAACAAGGTCTTGACTAGATCCGATAAGAATAGAGG
TAAGTCCGATAACGTTCCATCTGAAGAAGTCGTTAAGAAAATGAAGAACTATTGGAGACAATTATTGAAC
GCCAAGTTGATCACCCAAAGAAAGTTTGACAATTTGACCAAGGCTGAAAGAGGTGGTTTGTCTGAATTGG
ATAAGGCAGGTTTCATCAAAAGACAATTAGTAGAAACCAGACAAATCACCAAGCACGTTGCTCAAATTTT
GGATAGTAGAATGAACACTAAGTACGACGAAAACGACAAATTGATCAGAGAAGTTAAGGTCATTACCTTG
AAGTCCAAGTTGGTTTCCGATTTCAGAAAGGACTTCCAATTCTACAAGGTCAGAGAAATCAACAACTACC
ATCATGCACATGATGCTTACTTGAATGCTGTTGTTGGTACTGCCTTGATTAAGAAGTATCCAAAGTTGGA
ATCCGAATTTGTCTACGGTGATTACAAGGTTTACGACGTTAGAAAGATGATCGCCAAGTCCGAACAAGAA
ATTGGTAAAGCTACTGCCAAATACTTCTTCTACTCCAATATTATGAATTTCTTTAAGACCGAAATCACTT
TGGCCAACGGTGAAATTAGAAAAAGACCATTGATTGAAACTAATGGTGAAACAGGTGAAATCGTTTGGGA
TAAGGGTAGAGATTTTGCCACTGTTAGAAAGGTATTGTCCATGCCACAAGTAAACATCGTCAAAAAGACC
GAAGTTCAAACTGGTGGTTTCTCCAAAGAATCCATTTTGCCTAAGAGAAACTCCGATAAGTTGATCGCTA
GAAAAAAAGACTGGGACCCAAAAAAGTACGGTGGTTTTGATTCTCCAACTGTTGCTTACTCTGTTTTGGT
TGTTGCTAAGGTCGAAAAGGGTAAGAGTAAGAAGTTGAAGTCCGTCAAAGAATTATTAGGTATCACTATC
ATGGAAAGATCCTCATTCGAAAAGAATCCTATCGACTTTTTGGAAGCCAAGGGTTACAAAGAAGTCAAGA
AGGACTTGATCATTAAGTTGCCAAAGTACAGTTTGTTCGAATTGGAAAATGGTAGAAAGAGAATGTTGGC
TTCTGCCGGTGAATTACAAAAGGGTAATGAATTGGCTTTGCCATCCAAGTACGTTAATTTCTTATACTTG
GCCTCCCACTACGAAAAATTGAAAGGTTCTCCTGAAGATAACGAACAAAAGCAATTATTTGTCGAACAAC
ACAAGCACTACTTGGACGAAATCATTGAACAAATTTCCGAATTTTCCAAAAGAGTCATTTTGGCTGACGC
CAATTTGGACAAAGTTTTGTCAGCTTACAACAAGCACAGAGATAAGCCAATTAGAGAACAAGCTGAAAAC
ATCATTCACTTGTTCACTTTGACTAACTTGGGTGCTCCAGCTGCTTTTAAGTATTTCGATACCACTATCG
ACAGAAAGAGATACACCTCTACCAAAGAAGTTTTGGACGCTACTTTGATCCACCAATCTATTACTGGTTT
GTACGAAACTAGAATCGACTTGTCTCAATTAGGTGGTGATTAACAAGCTTGAGCTTTGACAGCTAGCTCA
GTCCTAGGTATAATGCTAGCCCCTGATAGAGATACTGAGCACATCAGCGTTTTAGAGCTAGAAATAGCAA
GTTAAAATAAGGCTAGTCCGTTATCAACTTGAAAAAGTGGCACCGAGTCGGTGCTTTTTTGGCATCAAAT
AAAACGAAAGGCTCAGTCGAAAGACTGGGCCTTTCGTTTTATCTGTTGTTTGTCGGTGAACGCTCTCCTG
AGTAGGACAAATCCGCCGCCCTAGAATCCCTAGTCGATTAGCACCTTTGACAGCTAGCTCAGTCCTAGGT
ATAATGCTAGCCCCCGCTGTACGATGTCGCAGAGTATGCGTTTTAGAGCTAGAAATAGCAAGTTAAAATA
AGGCTAGTCCGTTATCAACTTGAAAAAGTGGCACCGAGTCGGTGCTTTTTTGGCATCAAATAAAACGAAA
GGCTCAGTCGAAAGACTGGGCCTTTCGTTTTATCTGTTGTTTGTCGGTGAACGCTCTCCTGAGTAGGACA
AATCCGCCGCCCTAGAAGCTCGAATTCTCTAGAGAATCAGGTTTGTGCCAATACCAGTAGAAACAGACGA
AGAATCCATGGGTATGGACAGTTTTCCCTTTGATATGTAACGGTGAACAGTTGTTCTACTTTTGTTTGTT
AGTCTTGATGCTTCACTGATAGATACAAGAGCCATAAGAACCTCAGATCCTTCCGTATTTAGCCAGTATG
TTCTCTAGTGTGGTTCGTTGTTTTTGCGTGAGCCATGAGAACGAACCATTGAGATCATACTTACTTTGCA
TGTCACTCAAAAATTTTGCCTCAAAACTGGTGAGCTGAATTTTTGCAGTTAAAGCATCGTGTAGTGTTTT
TCTTAGTCCGTTATGTAGGTAGGAATCTGATGTAATGGTTGTTGGTATTTTGTCACCATTCATTTTTATC
TGGTTGTTCTCAAGTTCGGTTACGAGATCCATTTGTCTATCTAGTTCAACTTGGAAAATCAACGTATCAG
TCGGGCGGCCTCGCTTATCAACCACCAATTTCATATTGCTGTAAGTGTTTAAATCTTTACTTATTGGTTT
CAAAACCCATTGGTTAAGCCTTTTAAACTCATGGTAGTTATTTTCAAGCATTAACATGAACTTAAATTCA
TCAAGGCTAATCTCTATATTTGCCTTGTGAGTTTTCTTTTGTGTTAGTTCTTTTAATAACCACTCATAAA
TCCTCATAGAGTATTTGTTTTCAAAAGACTTAACATGTTCCAGATTATATTTTATGAATTTTTTTAACTG
GAAAAGATAAGGCAATATCTCTTCACTAAAAACTAATTCTAATTTTTCGCTTGAGAACTTGGCATAGTTT
GTCCACTGGAAAATCTCAAAGCCTTTAACCAAAGGATTCCTGATTTCCACAGTTCTCGTCATCAGCTCTC
TGGTTGCTTTAGCTAATACACCATAAGCATTTTCCCTACTGATGTTCATCATCTGAACGTATTGGTTATA
AGTGAACGATACCGTCCGTTCTTTCCTTGTAGGGTTTTCAATCGTGGGGTTGAGTAGTGCCACACAGCAT
AAAATTAGCTTGGTTTCATGCTCCGTTAAGTCATAGCGACTAATCGCTAGTTCATTTGCTTTGAAAACAA
CTAATTCAGACATACATCTCAATTGGTCTAGGTGATTTTAATCACTATACCAATTGAGATGGGCTAGTCA
ATGATAATTACTAGTCCTTTTCCTTTGAGTTGTGGGTATCTGTAAATTCTGCTAGACCTTTGCTGGAAAA
CTTGTAAATTCTGCTAGACCCTCTGTAAATTCCGCTAGACCTTTGTGTGTTTTTTTTGTTTATATTCAAG
TGGTTATAATTTATAGAATAAAGAAAGAATAAAAAAAGATAAAAAGAATAGATCCCAGCCCTGTGTATAA
CTCACTACTTTAGTCAGTTCCGCAGTATTACAAAAGGATGTCGCAAACGCTGTTTGCTCCTCTACAAAAC
AGACCTTAAAACCCTAAAGGCTTAAGTAGCACCCTCGCAAGCTCGGTTGCGGCCGCAATCGGGCAAATCG
CTGAATATTCCTTTTGTCTCCGACCATCAGGCACCTGAGTCGCTGTCTTTTTCGTGACATTCAGTTCGCT
GCGCTCACGGCTCTGGCAGTGAATGGGGGTAAATGGCACTACAGGCGCCTTTTATGGATTCATGCAAGGA
AACTACCCATAATACAAGAAAAGCCCGTCACGGGCTTCTCAGGGCGTTTTATGGCGGGTCTGCTATGTGG
TGCTATCTGACTTTTTGCTGTTCAGCAGTTCCTGCCCTCTGATTTTCCAGTCTGACCACTTCGGATTATC
CCGTGACAGGTCATTCAGACTGGCTAATGCACCCAGTAAGGCAGCGGTATCATCAACGGGGTCTGACGCT
CAGTGGAACGAAAACTCACGTTAAGGGATTTTGGTCATGAGATTATCAAAAAGGATCTTCACCTAGATCC
TTTTAAATTAAAAATGAAGTTTTAAATCAATCTAAAGTATATATGAGTAAACTTGGTCTGACAGTTACCA
ATGCTTAATCAGTGAGGCACCTATCTCAGCGATCTGTCTATTTCGTTCATCCATAGTTGCCTGACTCCCC
GTCGTGTAGATAACTACGATACGGGAGGGCTTACCATCTGGCCCCAGTGCTGCAATGATACCGCGAGACC
CACGCTCACCGGCTCCAGATTTATCAGCAATAAACCAGCCAGCCGGAAGGGCCGAGCGCAGAAGTGGTCC
TGCAACTTTATCCGCCTCCATCCAGTCTATTAATTGTTGCCGGGAAGCTAGAGTAAGTAGTTCGCCAGTT
AATAGTTTGCGCAACGTTGTTGCCATTGCTACAGGCATCGTGGTGTCACGCTCGTCGTTTGGTATGGCTT
CATTCAGCTCCGGTTCCCAACGATCAAGGCGAGTTACATGATCCCCCATGTTGTGCAAAAAAGCGGTTAG
CTCCTTCGGTCCTCCGATCGTTGTCAGAAGTAAGTTGGCCGCAGTGTTATCACTCATGGTTATGGCAGCA
CTGCATAATTCTCTTACTGTCATGCCATCCGTAAGATGCTTTTCTGTGACTGGTGAGTACTCAACCAAGT
CATTCTGAGAATAGTGTATGCGGCGACCGAGTTGCTCTTGCCCGGCGTCAATACGGGATAATACCGCGCC
ACATAGCAGAACTTTAAAAGTGCTCATCATTGGAAAACGTTCTTCGGGGCGAAAACTCTCAAGGATCTTA
CCGCTGTTGAGATCCAGTTCGATGTAACCCACTCGTGCACCCAACTGATCTTCAGCATCTTTTACTTTCA
CCAGCGTTTCTGGGTGAGCAAAAACAGGAAGGCAAAATGCCGCAAAAAAGGGAATAAGGGCGACACGGAA
ATGTTGAATACTCATACTCTTCCTTTTTCAATATTATTGAAGCATTTATCAGGGTTATTGTCTCATGAGC
GGATACATATTTGAATGTATTTAGAAAAATAAACAAATAGGGGTTCCGCGCACATTTCCCCGAAAAGTGC
CACCTG
